Addgene plasmid #118840: MiniCoopR U6:gRNA, mitfa:Cas9
Purpose: (Empty Backbone) Targets a gene and expresses zebrafish mitfa specifically in zebrafish melanocytes
Depositing lab: Leonard Zon. Depositing organization: Boston Children's Hospital. Publication: Human tumor genomics and zebrafish modeling identify SPRED1 loss as a driver of mucosal melanoma. Ablain J, Xu M, Rothschild H, Jordan RC, Mito JK, Daniels BH, Bell CF, Joseph NM, Wu H, Bastian BC, Zon LI, Yeh I. Science. 2018 Nov 1. pii: science.aau6509. doi: 10.1126/science.aau6509. PubMed 30385465.
Backbone
  Vector backbone: MiniCoopR
  Vector type: CRISPR ; Tol2
Growth in bacteria
  Bacterial resistance: Ampicillin, 100 μg/mL
  Growth temperature: 37°C
  Growth strain: DH5alpha
  Copy number: High Copy
Gene/Insert
  Gene/Insert name: None
Terms and licenses: Academic/Nonprofit Terms; Industry Terms: Not Available to Industry
Depositor comments: Use the BseRI enzyme to clone gRNA of interest in the U6:gRNA cassette. Use primer: CCATACCACATTTGTAGAGGT to sequence insert
How to cite: MiniCoopR U6:gRNA, mitfa:Cas9 was a gift from Leonard Zon (Addgene plasmid # 118840 ; http://n2t.net/addgene:118840 ; RRID:Addgene_118840)
