[The description below was written by a language model from this plasmid's Addgene catalogue record and pLannotate feature annotations shown in this document.]
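Description:
MiniCoopR U6:gRNA, mitfa:Cas9 is a 15.5 kb Tol2 transposon-based CRISPR vector for tissue-restricted gene inactivation in zebrafish melanocytes, deposited as an empty backbone with no guide sequence installed. It is maintained in E. coli as a high-copy plasmid through a ColE1/pUC-type origin and selected with ampicillin via the β-lactamase gene. Leftover pBluescript-type elements (lac promoter/operator fragments, T3 and T7 promoters, MCS fragments and a partial M13 origin) reflect the cloning history of the backbone. The Tol2 arms implied by the vector type are not annotated as such in the feature table; the short medaka tyrosinase match near one end may derive from Tol2-flanking sequence, but this is not stated.

The payload has three parts. A mitfa minigene, detected as an MITF-homologous coding region followed by an SV40 polyadenylation signal, supplies the melanocyte master transcription factor. According to the catalogue entry, it is expressed specifically in melanocytes. A U6-driven cassette carries the Streptococcus pyogenes gRNA scaffold, and the user's target sequence is inserted there by BseRI cloning; the U6 promoter itself is named in the plasmid title but not annotated. On the opposite strand lies a Cas9 open reading frame. The region upstream of it is bounded by attB4 and attB1 sites and attB2 lies downstream, which points to multisite Gateway assembly. That unannotated attB4–attB1 interval presumably holds the mitfa promoter named in the title.

Because the rescue gene, nuclease and guide sit on one transposon, any melanocyte that expresses mitfa from the integrated construct should also carry the Cas9 and gRNA cassettes. The associated publication used this system to model candidate melanoma driver loss in zebrafish.
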