Features (pLannotate 1.2.2; 26 found; start..end, strand, type, name):
     20..124     +  promoter       AmpR promoter: bla
    125..985     +  CDS            AmpR: β-lactamase; bla; confers resistance to ampicillin, carbenicillin, and related antibiotics
   1156..1744    +  rep_origin     ori: high-copy-number ColE1/pMB1/pBR322/pUC origin of replication
   1927..2019    +  CDS            lacI (fragment): lac repressor; lacI; The lac repressor binds to the lac operator to inhibit transcription in E. coli. This inhibition can be relieved by adding lactose or isopropyl-β-D-thiogalactopyranoside (IPTG).
   2032..2053    +  protein_bind   CAP binding site: CAP binding activates transcription in the presence of cAMP. E. coli catabolite activator protein
   2068..2098    +  promoter       lac promoter: promoter for the E. coli lac operon
   2102..2124    +  protein_bind   lac operator (fragment): The lac repressor binds to the lac operator to inhibit transcription in E. coli. This inhibition can be relieved by adding lactose or isopropyl-β-D-thiogalactopyranoside (IPTG). lac repressor encoded by lacI
   2167..2185    +  promoter       T3 promoter: promoter for bacteriophage T3 RNA polymerase
   2198..2238    +  misc_feature   MCS (fragment): pBluescript multiple cloning site
   4921..6126    +  CDS            MITF (fragment): MITF_HUMAN - Also known as BHLHE32. Experimental evidence at protein level: Swiss-Prot protein existence level 1. Transcription factor that regulates the expression of genes with essential roles in cell differentiation, proliferation and survival. Binds to M-boxes (5'-TCATGTG-3') and symmetrical DNA sequences (E-boxes) (5'-CACGTG-3') found in the promoters of target genes, such as BCL2 and tyrosinase (TYR). Plays an important role in melanocyte development by regulating the expression of tyrosinase (TYR) and tyrosinase-related protein 1 (TYRP1). Plays a critical role in the differentiation of
   7156..7239    +  CDS            large T antigen (fragment): large T antigen from SV40 (simian virus 40)
   7262..7396    +  polyA_signal   SV40 poly(A) signal: SV40 polyadenylation signal
   7795..7870    +  misc_RNA       gRNA scaffold: guide RNA scaffold for the Streptococcus pyogenes CRISPR/Cas9 system
   7883..7903    -  CDS            lacZα (fragment): LacZα fragment of β-galactosidase; lacZ fragment
   7990..8124    +  polyA_signal   SV40 poly(A) signal: SV40 polyadenylation signal
   8127..8147    +  protein_bind   attB2: mutant version of attB; core recombination site for the Gateway® BP reaction BP Clonase™
   8179..8197    +  promoter       T3 promoter: promoter for bacteriophage T3 RNA polymerase
   8210..8239    +  misc_feature   MCS (fragment): pBluescript multiple cloning site
   8287..12387   -  CDS            cas9: CAS9_STRP1 - Also known as csn1 From Streptococcus pyogenes serotype M1.
  12432..12459   +  misc_feature   MCS (fragment): pBluescript multiple cloning site
  12468..12486   -  promoter       T7 promoter: promoter for bacteriophage T7 RNA polymerase
  12494..12514   +  CDS            lacZα (fragment): LacZα fragment of β-galactosidase; lacZ fragment
  12517..12537   -  protein_bind   attB1: mutant version of attB; core recombination site for the Gateway® BP reaction BP Clonase™
  14412..14432   -  protein_bind   attB4: mutant version of attB; core recombination site for the Gateway® BP reaction BP Clonase™
  15014..15301   -  CDS            tyr (fragment) (sequence partly withheld): TYRO_ORYLA - Also known as tyro. Experimental evidence at transcript level: Swiss-Prot protein existence level 2. This is a copper-containing oxidase that functions in the formation of pigments such as melanins and other polyphenolic compounds. From Oryzias latipes (Japanese rice fish) (Japanese killifish).
  15301..15522   +  rep_origin     M13 ori (fragment) (sequence partly withheld): M13 bacteriophage origin of replication; arrow indicates direction of (+) strand synthesis
>Addgene plasmid #118840 | MiniCoopR U6:gRNA, mitfa:Cas9 | addgene full sequence | sequence record 238761 | Addgene NGS Result
CACTTTTCGGGGAAATGTGCGCGGAACCCCTATTTGTTTATTTTTCTAAATACATTCAAATATGTATCCG
CTCATGAGACAATAACCCTGATAAATGCTTCAATAATATTGAAAAAGGAAGAGTATGAGTATTCAACATT
TCCGTGTCGCCCTTATTCCCTTTTTTGCGGCATTTTGCCTTCCTGTTTTTGCTCACCCAGAAACGCTGGT
GAAAGTAAAAGATGCTGAAGATCAGTTGGGTGCACGAGTGGGTTACATCGAACTGGATCTCAACAGCGGT
AAGATCCTTGAGAGTTTTCGCCCCGAAGAACGTTTTCCAATGATGAGCACTTTTAAAGTTCTGCTATGTG
GCGCGGTATTATCCCGTATTGACGCCGGGCAAGAGCAACTCGGTCGCCGCATACACTATTCTCAGAATGA
CTTGGTTGAGTACTCACCAGTCACAGAAAAGCATCTTACGGATGGCATGACAGTAAGAGAATTATGCAGT
GCTGCCATAACCATGAGTGATAACACTGCGGCCAACTTACTTCTGACAACGATCGGAGGACCGAAGGAGC
TAACCGCTTTTTTGCACAACATGGGGGATCATGTAACTCGCCTTGATCGTTGGGAACCGGAGCTGAATGA
AGCCATACCAAACGACGAGCGTGACACCACGATGCCTGTAGCAATGGCAACAACGTTGCGCAAACTATTA
ACTGGCGAACTACTTACTCTAGCTTCCCGGCAACAATTAATAGACTGGATGGAGGCGGATAAAGTTGCAG
GACCACTTCTGCGCTCGGCCCTTCCGGCTGGCTGGTTTATTGCTGATAAATCTGGAGCCGGTGAGCGTGG
GTCTCGCGGTATCATTGCAGCACTGGGGCCAGATGGTAAGCCCTCCCGTATCGTAGTTATCTACACGACG
GGGAGTCAGGCAACTATGGATGAACGAAATAGACAGATCGCTGAGATAGGTGCCTCACTGATTAAGCATT
GGTAACTGTCAGACCAAGTTTACTCATATATACTTTAGATTGATTTAAAACTTCATTTTTAATTTAAAAG
GATCTAGGTGAAGATCCTTTTTGATAATCTCATGACCAAAATGCCTTAACGTGAGTTTTCGTTCCACTGA
GCGTCAGACCCCGTAGAAAAGATCAAAGGATCTTCTTGAGATCCTTTTTTTCTGCGCGTAATCTGCTGCT
TGCAAACAAAAAAACCACCGCTACCAGCGGTGGTTTGTTTGCCGGATCAAGAGCTACCAACTCTTTTTCC
GAAGGTAACTGGCTTCAGCAGAGCGCAGATACCAAATACTGTTCTTCTAGTGTAGCCGTAGTTAGGCCAC
CACTTCAAGAACTCTGTAGCACCGCCTACATACCTCGCTCTGCTAATCCTGTTACCAGTGGCTGCTGCCA
GTGGCGATAAGTCGTGTCTTACCGGGTTGGACTCAAGACGATAGTTACCGGATAAGGCGCAGCGGTCGGG
CTGAACGGGGGGTTCGTGCACACAGCCCAGCTTGGAGCGAACGACCTACACCGAACTGAGATACCTACAG
CGTGAGCTATGAGAAAGCGCCACGCTTCCCGAAGGGAGAAAGGCGGACAGGTATCCGGTAAGCGGCAGGG
TCGGAACAGGAGAGCGCACGAGGGAGCTTCCAGGGGGAAACGCCTGGTATCTTTATAGTCCTGTCGGGTT
TCGCCACCTCTGACTTGAGCGTCGATTTTTGTGATGCTCGTCAGGGGGGCGGAGCCTATGGAAAAACGCC
AGCAACGCGGCCTTTTTACGGTTCCTGGCCTTTTGCTGGCCTTTTGCTCACATGTTCTTTCCTGCGTTAT
CCCCTGATTCTGTGGATAACCGTATTACCGCCTTTGAGTGAGCTGATACCGCTCGCCGCAGCCGAACGAC
CGAGCGCAGCGAGTCAGTGAGCGAGGAAGCGGAAGAGCGCCCAATACGCAAACCGCCTCTCCCCGCGCGT
TGGCCGATTCATTAATGCAGCTGGCACGACAGGTTTCCCGACTGGAAAGCGGGCAGTGAGCGCAACGCAA
TTAATGTGAGTTAGCTCACTCATTAGGCACCCCAGGCTTTACACTTTATGCTTCCGGCTCGTATGTTGTG
TGGAATTGTGAGCGGATAACAATTTCACACAGGAAACAGCTATGACCATGATTACGCCAAGCGCGCAATT
AACCCTCACTAAAGGGAACAAAAGCTGGAGCTCCACCGCGGTGGCGGCCGCTCTAGAACTAGTGGATCTG
CTGGGCTTGCTGAAGGTAGGGGGTCAAGAACCAGAGGTGTAAAGTACTTGAGTAATTTTACTTGATTACT
GTACTTAAGTATTATTTTTGGGGATTTTTACTTTACTTGAGTACAATTAAAAATCAATACTTTTACTTTT
ACTTAATTACATTTTTTTAGAAAAAAAAGTACTTTTTACTCCTTACAATTTTATTTACAGTCAAAAAGTA
CTTATTTTTTGGAGATCACTTCATTCTATTTTCCCTTGCTATTACCAAACCAATTGAATTGCGCTGATGC
CCAGTTTAATTTAAATGTTATTTATTCTGCCTATGAAAATCGTTTTCACATTATATGAAATTGGTCAGAC
ATGTTCATTGGTCCTTTGGAAGTGACGTCATGTCACATCTATTACCACAATGCACAGCACCTTGACCTGG
AAATTAGGGAAATTATAACAGTCAATCAGTGGAAGAAAATGGAGGAAGTATGTGATTCATCAGCAGCTGC
GAGCAGCACAGTCCAAAATCAGCCACAGGATCAAGAGCACCCGTGGCCGTATCTTCGCAGATCTCGAATA
AGAGATTGCTACGGAGAGATATTCTGCTGATTAGGAGCTTGTCTATGCTAATTTGGTTTTGTTCAATTCA
CCTATGTCGCAAGTTTTTGGACTGTAGGAGAAAACCGGAGAACCCAGGGGATATCCACATGAGCACGAGG
ACAACATGTAAACTCCACACAGAACCATGGACTGGCCTGTTAGAGACTTGGACCAGTGACGTTCTTGCTT
TGAGGCAACAGTGCTAACAACTGGGCTGCTGTGCCGCTCTTTCGAGGAAATGAAAGGAACTCTGGCGGCC
TATGATGAGTTAGGAATTGTCTGATTGGTGAATCATACATAGGCTAATGTGGGACCAGCTGTAGTCAGTC
ATAAGCACGTGATTCTCTCGAAATTAGTTTATAAATAAACTTCACTAAACTCCAACCGTTCATTCTGTTT
TAGATGTTGCCTTTAAACTTGCCTTAAGATGTTAATAAAGTTGCTTTTTGGTTGTTGACAAAGCTAGGCA
TAGGACGATAACCGTTTTCAAGGTATACCCCGGTTTGAAAAAGTCAAGGGTTTAAAACCACCAATATTTT
CTGCTATACCGTTCCTAAGGTATATTTAAGATTTTTTATTTATTTTTTATTTTTTTGTTTTTTAGGACAA
CAGCATTTTCAGCAGAAAAGAGATACAAAAATGCTTTTTAAATTGTAAAGAAATCTGTTTTTGAAACTAA
TGAAGACAGCAGAAGTCGATCATTCATTGAAATTATTAAGCTTGACATGTTTTCTGTTCCAAAATATTTT
TTCAATGTTTCTCAAAATAAAATATATTATGTTTAAAGTTTTTGTTTTTTACTAAGACATTAAAAAAAAT
AATATATTTTAGAGTGGCAATCACAATACCATCAAACTGTGATATTTTTATCAAAGGTTATCATACCATC
AGAATCTTATACCCCATGCCTAGACACAGCTGTTCTCTCTATCTCTCTATGTTAATGCAGTTTCCACTCC
ATTGACGAGATGGTTCTCTGTACCACATACTCATCCCCATTTTACAATAGCTACATTTGCTCAAGATGTA
GTCAACTCAAACAATGCAGAGACAACAAACTGTTGACTTATCTTTTCTATCGTAATTCAGCCCTTTTGGG
AAATGAGCATCAACACACAATTTAGAGTGGAAGTTGGGTTAAGGCAGACTCATTTTTTACACATTACAAC
CAGTGATTATGTCAATTATTATTTAAAAAAAATTCAGTACAGTATATGCACATGCTACTTTGTTTATGAT
TGTTAGCTTTTTTAACTACAGTTCATTTCTATGCTTTCTGTGCAAATGCACAACAGTTACTGATTTACTC
TGATGATAATTGTGCCAGTACATCCAACAACAACAAAAAAAAAAAAAAGACTTACAATCAAGCCCCAAAG
TGTTCATACGTCTGGCAAATTCTGACTTAAAGTTACTTTTATTCAACCAGCTAGTTTTTTTTTGACTGTA
AATGACACGTAAGATAATAAGATGATGTACATGAGGCATCATTGTAGAAAAAAAAATGAATATGAATCTG
AATATGAACTGTACGTCTGTGATTTTGTTTGTGCGCACTTACATACGTGTGCACAATATTTCAACTCTTA
AGAAAAAAATGCAATTACCAAAGGCCCATCAGACAACAAAGTTCTCTTTCCTATCTTTTGCTCTTCAACA
TTTCAGAGATAACTCCATCTTAAACTGTCTTGTTTTTAGACCAACAGTGCTAGTGATTGTATGCCGGATG
CTGAGAACAAACAATGTTTTATGCAGGATGAGTGGAACTAAAGATGAAACGTTAGTTAGCCGTAAGCCAG
TTTCAGTTTAGACACTAGTAACCCATCGTCTCAAAGAGGCTTTTGTCGAATCGGACCGGTGACGTCAAAT
GAACTTTATAAAGGCATAAATTCATCGTTTGGGTAAAAAAAACAATATGAGAAGAGCAATCCCCTCCCAC
CCCCTTAAATACATTTTGTGTCTTTTCTTTGGCATTGACATCTTCAGCTGGCCAAGACGACTGGTCAGTT
CTTGCACATCACCTAAATTCACAAAGGGAATACTTTTTTGAAGCTAACACATAGTTGAACATGTTGGAGA
TGCTCGAGTACAGTCACTACCAGGTTCAGACCCACCTGGAAACCCCCTCGAAGTACCACATCCAGCAGAG
CCAGAGGCAGCAGGTGAAGCACTACCTGTCCAGTGCACTGGGAGCCAAGCTGAGCCCACAGGCCAGCACA
GGGCCCGGCCCCAGCCAGCCCGCCGAGCACGGCATGACCCCGGGACCCGGAGCCAGCGCTCCCAACAGCC
CTATGGCCCTTCTCACCCTCAACTGTGAGAAAGAGATGGACGATGTAATTGAAGACATTATAAGTTTGGA
ATCAAGCTACAGTGATGACATTCTTGGGTTCATGGATGCAGGACTTCAAATGACAAACACGATTCCAGTT
TCAGCAAACCTGCTGGACATGTACAGCAATCATGCTCTTCCTCCAGCTGGAGTTTCCATCAGTAACTCCT
GCCCCTCAAGCCTGCCGGCCGTCAAAAGGGAATTATCCGTTACTCCATCTCCGGGCATGATGCACATAAT
GGACAAAGCTGGACCATGTGGCAAGTTTGACTCTTATCAAAGACCTGATGGCTTTCCAGTAGAAGCAGAA
GTCAGAGCCCTGGCAAAAGAGAGACAAAAGAAGGACAACCACAACCTCATTGAACGAAGAAGGCGGTTTA
ATATCAATGACAGAATTAAGGAGCTGGGGACTTTAATTCCCAAGTCAAATGATCCAGACATGAGGTGGAA
TAAAGGCACCATCCTGAAAGCATCAGTGGATTACATTAGGAAATTGCAGAAAGAGCAGCAGAAAGCAAAA
GAGCTGGAAAACAGACAGAAGAGACTAGAACACGCAAACAGACATCTCCTGCTCCGTATTCAGGAACTTG
AAATGCAAGCCCGTGCTCATGGACTCACCGTTGTAGCTTCTTCCAGCCTTTATTCCGCTGAGTTAGTGGC
TCGAGCAATCAAACAAGAGCCTGGGATGGGGGACTGCACATCCAATTTGTACCCACACCTTCCCAGTCCT
GACATGTCCCGTCCTACCACTCTGGACCTCAACAACGGCACCATCAGCTACAATGACAGTCCCACGGAGG
ACGGCGAGCCGGGGGTCTACGACAGCCCAAACAAGGCCTCCACCAAGCTGGAGGACATGCTTATGGACAA
CACCCTGTCTCCGGTGGGCAGCAGCGACCCGCTGTTGTCCTCCGGATCCCCAGTACCTTCCAACAGTAGC
GGCAGCAGCAGTATGGACGAACATGACAATGGCTGTTAGCAATGCCAACTAAATTTCATGAACCAAAGTT
AGACAATTAGATTTGTGTGTGTGTGTGTCTTGTAAGTACCAGTGTTACATCCAGATCATGAAGAGCGCAA
TTTCGTAAAGTATTAATCTTGTATTTCAGAATATTTAGTGTGCTTGTGTATATATTTTTTCATTTATCAT
GTCAGAGTCTAGTCAAGAATGAAATCGTGTAAACAATTAGTTGATTTTTGAAGGATTCTCGCGGATGATA
TAAAGAGTAGCTTGAATAAAAACTGTTGAGGTGTCTTTTATTTGCAGGCTTGGCTTATTGTTGTCCTCAA
ATGCAGCTCCATTTCTTGGGGTGTACATCTTGCAAGGGTGGAGGACATGTCTAGGCATGTACAACTGGAT
TCACTTTCATTCAGTCATTCATTTTCTTTTTGGCTTAGCCCCTTTATTAATCAGGGGTTGCCACAGTTGA
ATGAACTGCCAACTTATGCCAACAAACAAATCCAGCGGATGCCCTTGCAGCTGCAACCCATCACTGGGAA
ACACCCACCACAGTACCATTCACTTTAGACAATTTAGCTTACCCAATTCACCTATAGCGCATGTCTTTGG
GCTGTAGGTGAAACTGGAGCACCCGGAGGAAACCCACACGAACATGGGGAGAACATGCAAACTCCACACA
GAAATGACCCAACCAAGTCTCGAACCAGCGACCTTCTTGCTGTAAGGCGACAATGCTACCCACTGCACCA
CCACGATGCCCTGGAAAAACTTTTTACATTGTTATTTAACATTAAGTCCAAAAGTATTTCTGCAGTATTT
CTGAAATTTGTTTTATTTTCTAGTGGAAGAGCTGTGATGCAAGTTCTCCATAATAATTAGAAAAAAAATG
CCCAAATTGCTTTGATTTTAGGGATAGTTCACCCAAAAATGAATTTTTTTTTATTAATTAATCATCCTCA
TGTCGTTCCAATTCCCTGAGACCTTTGTTCATCTTTAAAACACAAAAAATGATATTTTGGATACAATCTG
AGATCTGATCTAGAGGATCATAATCAGCCATACCACATTTGTAGAGGTTTTACTTGCTTTAAAAAACCTC
CCACACCTCCCCCTGAACCTGAAACATAAAATGAATGCAATTGTTGTTGTTAACTTGTTTATTGCAGCTT
ATAATGGTTACAAATAAAGCAATAGCATCACAAATTTCACAAATAAAGCATTTTTTTCACTGCATTCTAG
TTGTGGTTTGTCCAAACTCATCAATGTATCTTATCATGTCTGGATCATCATCGATGCGTCTTTTGTTCTG
GTCATCAAGGAGGGGGGAATGTTCTGCGCATGCCTGTGGGGGAGGGAGAAGGACACGTCACTGAAAACGT
CCCTGCATCACACCGAGACACCCAATCACTCAAGCCGAGACCAGATAATTTTGCATATGCTTTACAGTTT
GAAAAATACCACGGTAAACCCTCACACAAACTCTGGATTTGAGATCTTTCAGGTTTTATCAGTTTGCAGG
TTTATGTCACCATGATATAGGGTCAGACTTGATCTAAGGGAGCTGAATAAGTGGTTTAGTCACTCACCAC
CTCCCAAAAACATACCCAGAAGTCCCTGGTATATATAGCTCTCCCTCCAGCTCTTGGTTCGGCTAGCACT
CCTCAGTGACGAGGAGTCAGTAGCGTTTTAGAGCTAGAAATAGCAAGTTAAAATAAGGCTAGTCCGTTAT
CAACTTGAAAAAGTGGCACCGAGTCGGTGCTTTTTTGGTACCGTAAAACGACGGCCAGTGAATTATCAAC
TATGTATAATAAAGTTGGAAAAAACCTCCCACACCTCCCCCTGAACCTGAAACATAAAATGAATGCAATT
GTTGTTGTTAACTTGTTTATTGCAGCTTATAATGGTTACAAATAAAGCAATAGCATCACAAATTTCACAA
ATAAAGCATTTTTTTCACTGCATTCTAGTTGTGGTTTGTCCAAACTCATCAATGTATCTTATCATGTCTG
GATCCCCCACTTTGTACAAGAAAGCTGGGTGCTATGACCATGATTACGCCAAGCGCGCAATTAACCCTCA
CTAAAGGGAACAAAAGCTGGAGCTCCACCGCGGTGGCGGCCGCTCTAGATTCCGCGGTCACACCTTTCTC
TTCTTCTTAGGAGATCTCACCGGTGAGTCGCCACCCAGCTGAGACAGGTCAATCCTTGTTTCGTACAGGC
CGGTAATACTCTGATGGATCAGTGTAGCGTCCAGCACCTCCTTAGTGGAGGTGTACCTCTTTCTATCGAT
TGTAGTGTCGAAGTACTTGAAAGCTGCAGGTGCGCCCAGGTTTGTCAGAGTGAACAGATGAATGATATTT
TCGGCCTGCTCCCTGATGGGCTTATCTCTGTGTTTGTTGTAAGCAGACAGGACCTTATCCAGATTTGCGT
CGGCCAGGATCACTCTTTTAGAGAACTCGCTAATCTGTTCAATGATCTCGTCCAGATAATGCTTGTGCTG
CTCCACAAACAGCTGTTTCTGTTCGTTATCCTCTGGAGATCCTTTCAGCTTCTCGTAGTGGCTTGCCAGA
TACAGGAAGTTCACGTACTTAGAAGGCAGGGCCAGTTCATTGCCTTTCTGCAGCTCTCCAGCGCTTGCCA
GCATGCGTTTCCTGCCGTTTTCCAGCTCAAACAGACTGTACTTGGGCAGTTTAATGATCAGGTCTTTCTT
CACTTCCTTATAACCTTTGGCCTCCAGAAAATCGATTGGGTTCTTCTCGAAAGAGCTTCTCTCCATAATT
GTGATACCCAGCAGCTCCTTGACAGATTTCAGTTTCTTGCTTTTGCCCTTCTCCACCTTAGCGACCACCA
GGACGGAGTATGCCACAGTGGGAGAGTCAAAGCCTCCATACTTCTTAGGGTCCCAGTCTTTCTTTCTAGC
GATCAGCTTATCAGAGTTGCGTTTTGGCAGAATACTTTCTTTTGAGAAACCGCCTGTCTGCACCTCAGTT
TTCTTGACGATATTCACTTGAGGCATGCTCAGGACCTTCCTCACGGTTGCAAAATCTCTGCCTTTGTCCC
ACACGATTTCGCCTGTCTCTCCGTTTGTCTCAATCAGGGGCCTTTTGCGGATTTCTCCATTGGCCAGGGT
GATCTCTGTCTTAAAGAAATTCATGATGTTTGAGTAAAAGAAATACTTGGCAGTAGCTTTTCCAATTTCC
TGCTCGGACTTGGCGATCATTTTTCTGACATCGTACACCTTATAGTCTCCGTACACGAATTCGCTCTCCA
GTTTTGGGTATTTCTTGATCAGTGCGGTACCGACCACGGCGTTCAGGTATGCGTCATGGGCATGGTGATA
ATTGTTAATCTCGCGGACCTTATAAAACTGGAAATCTTTCCTAAAGTCGCTGACCAGTTTACTCTTCAGG
GTAATGACCTTCACTTCTCTGATCAGTTTGTCATTCTCATCGTACTTTGTGTTCATGCGACTATCCAGAA
TCTGTGCGACGTGTTTAGTGATCTGGCGTGTTTCCACCAGCTGCCTCTTGATGAATCCAGCTTTGTCCAG
TTCTGACAGTCCACCGCGCTCTGCTTTTGTCAGGTTATCAAACTTCCTCTGAGTGATCAGTTTGGCATTC
AGCAGCTGTCTCCAGTAGTTCTTCATTTTCTTGACCACTTCCTCACTAGGGACATTATCTGATTTTCCTC
TGTTTTTGTCGGACCTGGTCAGCACCTTGTTGTCAATGCTGTCATCTTTGATGAAACTCTGGGGGACGAT
ATGATCCACGTCGTAATCAGACAGCCTGTTAATATCCAGCTCCTGGTCCACGTACATATCTCTTCCATTC
TGCAGATAGTACAGATACAGCTTCTCATTCTGCAGCTGTGTGTTTTCCACTGGGTGCTCTTTCAGGATCT
GGCTACCCAGCTCCTTAATGCCTTCCTCGATTCTTTTCATCCTCTCTCTACTGTTCTTCTGACCCTTCTG
GGTTGTCTGATTTTCGCGAGCCATCTCAATCACGATGTTTTCGGGCTTATGGCCCATGACTTTCACCAGC
TCATCGACGATTTTCACTGTCTGCAGAATGCCTTTCTTGATGGCTGGGCTTCCAGCCAGGTTTGCAATCT
GCTCATGCAGGGAGTGGCCCTGTCCAGACACCTGAGCCTTCTGGATGTCCTCTTTGAAGGTCAGACTGTC
ATCGTGAATCAGCTGCATAAAATTGCGGTTGGCGAAGCCATCACTTTTCAGAAAGTCCAGGATTGTCTTT
CCTGACTGTTTATCCCTAATGCCGTTGATCAGCTTCCTGCTCAGTCTACCCCAGCCAGTGTAGCGCCTTC
TCTTCAGCTGTTTCATCACCTTGTCATCGAACAGATGAGCATAGGTTTTCAGTCTTTCCTCGATCATTCC
TCTGTCCTCAAACAGGGTCAGTGTCAGCACAATGTCTTCCAGGATATCCTCATTTTCCTCGTTGTCCAGG
AAGTCTTTATCCTTAATGATCTTCAGCAGATCGTGGTAAGCGCCCAGGCTTGCGTTAAATCTGTCTTCGA
CTCCGCTGATCTCCACGGAATCGAAGCATTCAATTTTCTTGAAGTAGTCCTCCTTCAGCTGCTTGACAGT
CACTTTCCTGTTGGTTTTAAACAGCAGATCCACGATTGCTTTCTTCTGCTCTCCTGACAGGAAGGCTGGC
TTTCTCATGCCCTCGGTGACGTATTTCACCTTTGTCAGTTCGTTATAGACAGTGAAATACTCGTACAGCA
GGGAGTGCTTAGGCAGCACTTTCTCATTGGGCAGGTTTTTGTCAAAATTAGTCATTCTCTCGATGAAGGA
CTGTGCAGAGGCGCCCTTATCGACCACTTCCTCGAAGTTCCAAGGAGTAATGGTTTCCTCGGATTTGCGA
GTCATCCAGGCAAATCTGCTGTTTCCGCGAGCCAGTGGACCCACATAGTAAGGGATTCTGAAGGTCAGAA
TTTTTTCGATCTTCTCGCGGTTATCTTTCAGAAAGGGGTAGAAGTCTTCCTGGCGCCTCAGGATAGCGTG
CAGCTCTCCCAGATGAATCTGGTGTGGGATGGAACCGTTATCAAATGTGCGCTGCTTCCTCAGCAGGTCC
TCTCTATTCAGTTTCACCAGCAGTTCCTCAGTTCCGTCCATCTTCTCCAGAATAGGTTTGATAAACTTGT
AGAATTCCTCCTGTGATGCGCCTCCGTCGATATAACCGGCGTAGCCGTTCTTGGACTGATCAAAGAAAAT
TTCCTTGTACTTCTCTGGCAGCTGCTGCCTGACCAGAGCCTTCAGCAGGGTCAGATCCTGATGGTGCTCG
TCATATCTCTTGATCATGCTGGCACTCAGAGGTGCTTTTGTAATCTCGCTGTTCACTCTCAGAATATCTG
ACAGCAGGATTGCGTCGGACAGATTTTTGGCAGCCAGGAACAGGTCAGCGTACTGATCTCCGATCTGTGC
CAGCAGGTTATCCAGGTCATCGTCATATGTGTCCTTTGACAGCTGCAGTTTGGCGTCCTCAGCCAGATCA
AAATTGCTTTTGAAGTTAGGAGTCAGGCCCAGACTCAGAGCGATCAGATTTCCAAACAGACCGTTCCTCT
TTTCTCCGGGCAGCTGTGCAATCAGGTTCTCCAGTCTGCGTGACTTGGACAGCCTGGCTGACAGGATAGC
TTTTGCGTCCACTCTGGAAGCATTAATAGGGTTTTCCTCAAACAGCTGATTGTAAATCTGGACCAGCTGG
ATGAACAGCTTGTCCACATCGGAATTGTCGGGGTTCAGATCGCCCTCGATCAGAAAATGACCCCTGAACT
TAATCATGTGGGCCAGAGCCAGATAGATCAGTCTCAGGTCGGCTTTATCAGTAGAGTCAGCCAGTTTCTT
GCGCAGATGATAGATGGTTGGGTATTTTTCGTGATAGGCGACCTCGTCCACAATGTTTCCAAAGATAGGA
TGGCGCTCGTGTTTCTTATCTTCCTCGACCAGGAAACTTTCCTCCAGCCTATGAAAGAATGAATCGTCCA
CCTTAGCCATTTCGTTAGAGAAAATCTCCTGCAGGTAACAGATTCTATTCTTCCTTCTGGTATAGCGCCT
TCTTGCTGTTCTTTTCAGGCGTGTTGCTTCGGCAGTCTCTCCAGAACCGAACAGCAGGGCTCCAATCAGA
TTTTTCTTGATGCTGTGCCTGTCGGTGTTACCCAGCACCTTAAATTTCTTGCTAGGGACCTTGTAGTCGT
CTGTAATCACTGCCCAACCCACGGAGTTAGTTCCAATATCCAGGCCGATGCTATACTTCTTATCCATGCT
TCCCACCTTTCTCTTCTTCTTAGGTGGAGAAGCCATGGTGGCGTCGACCTCGAGGGGGGGCCCGGTACCC
AATTCGCCCTATAGTGAGTCGTATTACGCGCGCTCACTGGCCGTCGTTTTACAAGCCTGCTTTTTTGTAC
AAACTTGCGTTCAACTATGTGTTAGCTTCAAAAAAGTATTCCCTTTGTGAATTTAGGTGATGTGCAAGAA
CTGACCAGTCGTCTTGGCCAGCTGAAGATGTCAATGCCAAAGAAAAGACACAAAATGTATTTAAGGGGGT
GGGAGGGGATTGCTCTTCTCATATTGTTTTTTTTACCCAAACGATGAATTTATGCCTTTATAAAGTTCAT
TTGACGTCACCGGTCCGATTCGACAAAAGCCTCTTTGAGACGATGGGTTACTAGTGTCTAAACTGAAACT
GGCTTACGGCTAACTAACGTTTCATCTTTAGTTCCACTCATCCTGCATAAAACATTGTTTGTTCTCAGCA
TCCGGCATACAATCACTAGCACTGTTGGTCTAAAAACAAGACAGTTTAAGATGGAGTTATCTCTGAAATG
TTGAAGAGCAAAAGATAGGAAAGAGAACTTTGTTGTCTGATGGGCCTTTGGTAATTGCATTTTTTTCTTA
AGAGTTGAAATATTGTGCACACGTATGTAAGTGCGCACAAACAAAATCACAGACGTACAGTTCATATTCA
GATTCATATTCATTTTTTTTTCTACAATGATGCCTCATGTACATCATCTTATTATCTTACGTGTCATTTA
CAGTCAAAAAAAAACTAGCTGGTTGAATAAAAGTAACTTTAAGTCAGAATTTGCCAGACGTATGAACACT
TTGGGGCTTGATTGTAAGTCTTTTTTTTTTTTTTGTTGTTGTTGGATGTACTGGCACAATTATCATCAGA
GTAAATCAGTAACTGTTGTGCATTTGCACAGAAAGCATAGAAATGAACTGTAGTTAAAAAAGCTAACAAT
CATAAACAAAGTAGCATGTGCATATACTGTACTGAATTTTTTTTAAATAATAATTGACATAATCACTGGT
TGTAATGTGTAAAAAATGAGTCTGCCTTAACCCAACTTCCACTCTAAATTGTGTGTTGATGCTCATTTCC
CAAAAGGGCTGAATTACGATAGAAAAGATAAGTCAACAGTTTGTTGTCTCTGCATTGTTTGAGTTGACTA
CATCTTGAGCAAATGTAGCTATTGTAAAATGGGGATGAGTATGTGGTACAGAGAACCATCTCGTCAATGG
AGTGGAAACTGCATTAACATAGAGAGATAGAGAGAACAGCTGTGTCTAGGCATGGGGTATAAGATTCTGA
TGGTATGATAACCTTTGATAAAAATATCACAGTTTGATGGTATTGTGATTGCCACTCTAAAATATATTAT
TTTTTTTAATGTCTTAGTAAAAAACAAAAACTTTAAACATAATATATTTTATTTTGAGAAACATTGAAAA
AATATTTTGGAACAGAAAACATGTCAAGCTTAATAATTTCAATGAATGATCGACTTCTGCTGTCTTCATT
AGTTTCAAAAACAGATTTCTTTACAATTTAAAAAGCATTTTTGTATCTCTTTTCTGCTGAAAATGCTGTT
GTCCTAAAAAACAAAAAAATAAAAAATAAATAAAAAATCTTAAATATACCTTAGGAACGGTATAGCAGAA
AATATTGGTGGTTTTAAACCCTTGACTTTTTCAAACCGGGGTATACCTTGAAAACGGTTATCGTCCTATG
CCTAGCTTTGTCAACAACCAAAAAGCAACTTTATTAACATCTTAAGGCAAGTTTAAAGGCAACATCTAAA
ACAGAATGAACGGTTGGAGTTTAGTGAAGTTTATTTATAAACTAATTTCGAGAGAATCACGTGCTTATGA
CTGACTACAGCTGGTCCCACATTAGCCTATGTATGATTCACCAATCAGACAATTCCTAACTCATCATAGG
CCGCCAGAGTTCCTTTCATTTCCTCGAAAGAGCGGCACAGCAGCCCAGTTGTTAGCACTCACAACTTTTC
TATACAAAGTTGATAGCTTGGCGTAATCATGGTCATAGCTGTTTCCTGCTCGAGGGCCCATCTGGCCTGT
GTTTCAGACACCAGGGAGTCTCTGCTCACGTTTCCTGCTATTTGCAGCCTCTCTATCAAGACTAATACAC
CTCTTCCCGCATCGGCTGCCTGTGAGAGGCTTTTCAGCACTGCAGGATTGCTTTTCAGCCCCAAAAGAGC
TAGGCTTGACACTAACAATTTTGAGAATCAGCTTCTACTGAAGTTAAATCTGAGGTTTTACAACTTTGAG
TAGCGTGTACTGGCATTAGATTGTCTGTCTTATAGTTTGATAATTAAATACAAACAGTTCTAAAGCAGGA
TAAAACCTTGTATGCATTTCATTTAATGTTTTTTGAGATTAAAAGCTTAAACAAGAATCTCTAGTTTTCT
TTCTTGCTTTTACTTTTACTTCCTTAATACTCAAGTACAATTTTAATGGAGTACTTTTTTACTTTTACTC
AAGTAAGATTCTAGCCAGATACTTTTACTTTTAATTGAGTAAAATTTTCCCTAAGTACTTGTACTTTCAC
TTGAGTAAAATTTTTGAGTACTTTTTACACCTCTGTCAAGAACTCCTGGACAAACCTCTGACCTGTGTGG
AACAGAGTGGATATGGGTGTCTGAACAGATATTCACGTCTTTTGCAGATCAGAGGGCATTTCTGGTGTTG
TGCAATGACCTGGGTCCAACAGGTAGGCGTACTCGTATCCAAGAGCATTGTTGGACAGGAGGTAGTCTCC
ATTCCTATAAAGAGGAAGGAATGGCACCATGTAGTAGCCGTCATTGTGGCCAATTGGTGCATTGGTACGT
GGGTAGATGGACCGGGGAGGCTGATGAGTTCTTAGCCAGC
[32 nt withheld, positions 15301-15332]
CCTTTGACGTTGGAGTCCACGTTCTTT
[37 nt withheld, positions 15360-15396]
ACCCTATCTCGGTCTATTCTTTTGATTTATAAGGGATTTTGCCGATTTCGGCCTATTGGTTAAAAAATGA
GCTGATTTAACAAAAATTTAACGCGAATTTTAACAAAATATTAACGCTTACAATTTAGGTGG
